>Addgene plasmid #118044 | Alpha1 | depositor full sequence | sequence record 223026 | Alpha1 sequence 2811 bps
TAACGAATTCGTCTCAGGAGAGAGACCCCTGTTGACAATTAATCATCGGCATAGTATATCGGCATAGTAT
AATACGACAAGGTGAGGAACTAAACCCAGGAGGCAGATCATGACCATGATTACGCCAAGCTATTTAGGTG
ACACTATAGAATACTCAAGCTTGCATGCCTGCAGGTCGACTCTAGAGGATCCCCGGGTACCGAGCTCGAA
TTCGCCCTATAGTGAGTCGTATTACAATTCACTGGCCGTCGTTTTACAACGTCGTGACTGGGAAAACCCT
GGCGTTACCCAACTTAATCGCCTTGCAGCACATCCCCCTTTCGCCAGCTGGCGTAATAGCGAAGAGGCCC
GCACCGATCGCCCTTCCCAACAGTTGCGCAGCCTGAATGGCGAATGACGCCTGATGCGGTATTTTCTCCT
TACGCATCTGTGCGGTATTTCACACCGCATATGGTGCACTCTCAGTACAATCTGCTCTGATGCCGCATAG
GGTCTCTCGCTGTCATGAGACGAATTCTGACACGGTTATCCACAGAATCAGGGGATAACGCAGGAAAGAA
CATGTGAGCAAAAGGCCAGCAAAAGGCCAGGAACCGTAAAAAGGCCGCGTTGCTGGCGTTTTTCCATAGG
CTCCGCCCCCCTGACGAGCATCACAAAAATCGACGCTCAAGTCAGAGGTGGCGAAACCCGACAGGACTAT
AAAGATACCAGGCGTTTCCCCCTGGAAGCTCCCTCGTGCGCTCTCCTGTTCCGACCCTGCCGCTTACCGG
ATACCTGTCCGCCTTTCTCCCTTCGGGAAGCGTGGCGCTTTCTCATAGCTCACGCTGTAGGTATCTCAGT
TCGGTGTAGGTCGTTCGCTCCAAGCTGGGCTGTGTGCACGAACCCCCCGTTCAGCCCGACCGCTGCGCCT
TATCCGGTAACTATCGTCTTGAGTCCAACCCGGTAAGACACGACTTATCGCCACTGGCAGCAGCCACTGG
TAACAGGATTAGCAGAGCGAGGTATGTAGGCGGTGCTACAGAGTTCTTGAAGTGGTGGCCTAACTACGGC
TACACTAGAAGGACAGTATTTGGTATCTGCGCTCTGCTGAAGCCAGTTACCTTCGGAAAAAGAGTTGGTA
GCTCTTGATCCGGCAAACAAACCACCGCTGGTAGCGGTGGTTTTTTTGTTTGCAAGCAGCAGATTACGCG
CAGAAAAAAAGGATCTCAAGAAGATCCTTTGATCTTTTCTACGGGGTCTGACGCTCAGTGGAACGAAAAC
TCACGTTAAGGGATTTTGGTCATGAGATTATCAAAAAGGATCTTCACCTAGATCCTTTTGTGATGATCGG
CACGTAAGAGGTTCCAACTTTCACCATAATGAAATAAGATCACTACCGGGCGTATTTTTTGAGTTATCGA
GATTTTCAGGAGCTAAGGAAGCTAAAATGAGCCATATTCAACGGGAAACGTCTTGCTCAAGGCCGCGATT
AAATTCCAACATGGATGCTGATTTATATGGGTATAAATGGGCTCGCGATAATGTCGGGCAATCAGGTGCG
ACAATCTACCGATTGTATGGGAAGCCCGATGCGCCAGAGTTGTTTCTGAAACATGGCAAAGGTAGCGTTG
CCAATGATGTTACAGATGAGATGGTCAGACTAAACTGGCTGACGGAATTTATGCCTCTTCCGACCATCAA
GCATTTTATCCGTACTCCTGATGATGCATGGTTACTCACCACTGCGATCCCAGGGAAAACAGCATTCCAG
GTATTAGAAGAATATCCTGATTCAGGTGAAAATATTGTTGATGCGCTGGCAGTGTTCCTGCGCCGGTTGC
ATTCGATTCCTGTTTGTAATTGTCCTTTTAACAGCGATCGCGTATTTCGACTCGCTCAGGCGCAATCACG
AATGAATAACGGTTTGGTTGATGCGAGTGATTTTGATGACGAGCGTAATGGCTGGCCTGTTGAACAAGTC
TGGAAAGAAATGCATAAACTTTTGCCATTCTCACCGGATTCAGTCGTCACTCATGGTGATTTCTCACTTG
ATAACCTTATTTTTGACGAGGGGAAATTAATAGGTTGTATTGATGTTGGACGAGTCGGAATCGCAGACCG
ATACCAGGATCTTGCCATCCTATGGAACTGCCTCGGTGAGTTTTCTCCTTCATTACAGAAACGGCTTTTT
CAAAAATATGGTATTGATAATCCTGATATGAATAAATTGCAGTTTCATTTGATGCTCGATGAGTTTTTCT
GATTTTTTTTAAGGCAGTTATTGGTGCCCTTAAACGCCTGGTTGCTACGCCTGAATAAGTGATAATAAGC
GGATGAATGGCAGAAATTCGATGATAAGCTGTCAAACATGATGT
[125 nt withheld, positions 2355-2479]
C
[91 nt withheld, positions 2481-2571]
AGGGTGATGGTTCACGTAGTGGGCCAGCGCCCTGATAGACGGTTTTTCGCCCTTTGACGTTGGAGTCCAC
GTTCTTT
[37 nt withheld, positions 2649-2685]
ACCCTATCTCGGTCTATTCTTTTGATTTATAAGGGATTTTGCCGATTTCGGCCTATTGGTTAAAAAATGA
GCTGATTTAACAAAAATTTAACGCGAATTTTAACAAAATATTAACGCTTACAATTT
Features (pLannotate 1.2.2; 11 found; start..end, strand, type, name):
     31..78      +  promoter       EM7 promoter: synthetic bacterial promoter&nbsp
    132..150     +  promoter       SP6 promoter: promoter for bacteriophage SP6 RNA polymerase
    157..213     -  misc_feature   MCS: pUC18/19 multiple cloning site
    216..234     -  promoter       T7 promoter: promoter for bacteriophage T7 RNA polymerase
    237..394     +  CDS            lacZα (fragment): LacZα fragment of β-galactosidase; lacZ fragment
    400..490     -  misc_feature   bom (fragment): basis of mobility region from pBR322
    621..1209    -  rep_origin     ori: high-copy-number ColE1/pMB1/pBR322/pUC origin of replication
   1324..1426    +  promoter       cat promoter: promoter of the E. coli cat gene encoding chloramphenicol acetyltransferase
   1427..2240    +  CDS            KanR (fragment): aminoglycoside phosphotransferase; aph(3')-Ia; confers resistance to kanamycin in bacteria or G418 (Geneticin®) in eukaryotes
   2328..2345    -  promoter       tet promoter (fragment): E. coli promoter for tetracycline efflux protein gene
   2356..2811    +  rep_origin     f1 ori (sequence partly withheld): f1 bacteriophage origin of replication; arrow indicates direction of (+) strand synthesis
