>Addgene plasmid #118044 | Alpha1 | addgene full sequence | sequence record 240451 | Addgene NGS Result
GCTTACAATTTTAACGAATTCGTCTCAGGAGAGAGACCCCTGTTGACAATTAATCATCGGCATAGTATAT
CGGCATAGTATAATACGACAAGGTGAGGAACTAAACCCAGGAGGCAGATCATGACCATGATTACGCCAAG
CTATTTAGGTGACACTATAGAATACTCAAGCTTGCATGCCTGCAGGTCGACTCTAGAGGATCCCCGGGTA
CCGAGCTCGAATTCGCCCTATAGTGAGTCGTATTACAATTCACTGGCCGTCGTTTTACAACGTCGTGACT
GGGAAAACCCTGGCGTTACCCAACTTAATCGCCTTGCAGCACATCCCCCTTTCGCCAGCTGGCGTAATAG
CGAAGAGGCCCGCACCGATCGCCCTTCCCAACAGTTGCGCAGCCTGAATGGCGAATGACGCCTGATGCGG
TATTTTCTCCTTACGCATCTGTGCGGTATTTCACACCGCATATGGTGCACTCTCAGTACAATCTGCTCTG
ATGCCGCATAGGGTCTCTCGCTGTCATGAGACGAATTCTGACACGGTTATCCACAGAATCAGGGGATAAC
GCAGGAAAGAACATGTGAGCAAAAGGCCAGCAAAAGGCCAGGAACCGTAAAAAGGCCGCGTTGCTGGCGT
TTTTCCATAGGCTCCGCCCCCCTGACGAGCATCACAAAAATCGACGCTCAAGTCAGAGGTGGCGAAACCC
GACAGGACTATAAAGATACCAGGCGTTTCCCCCTGGAAGCTCCCTCGTGCGCTCTCCTGTTCCGACCCTG
CCGCTTACCGGATACCTGTCCGCCTTTCTCCCTTCGGGAAGCGTGGCGCTTTCTCATAGCTCACGCTGTA
GGTATCTCAGTTCGGTGTAGGTCGTTCGCTCCAAGCTGGGCTGTGTGCACGAACCCCCCGTTCAGCCCGA
CCGCTGCGCCTTATCCGGTAACTATCGTCTTGAGTCCAACCCGGTAAGACACGACTTATCGCCACTGGCA
GCAGCCACTGGTAACAGGATTAGCAGAGCGAGGTATGTAGGCGGTGCTACAGAGTTCTTGAAGTGGTGGC
CTAACTACGGCTACACTAGAAGAACAGTATTTGGTATCTGCGCTCTGCTGAAGCCAGTTACCTTCGGAAA
AAGAGTTGGTAGCTCTTGATCCGGCAAACAAACCACCGCTGGTAGCGGTGGTTTTTTTGTTTGCAAGCAG
CAGATTACGCGCAGAAAAAAAGGATCTCAAGAAGATCCTTTGATCTTTTCTACGGGGTCTGACGCTCAGT
GGAACGAAAACTCACGTTAAGGGATTTTGGTCATGAGATTATCAAAAAGGATCTTCACCTAGATCCTTTT
GTGATGATCGGCACGTAAGAGGTTCCAACTTTCACCATAATGAAATAAGATCACTACCGGGCGTATTTTT
TGAGTTATCGAGATTTTCAGGAGCTAAGGAAGCTAAAATGAGCCATATTCAACGGGAAACGTCTTGCTCA
AGGCCGCGATTAAATTCCAACATGGATGCTGATTTATATGGGTATAAATGGGCTCGCGATAATGTCGGGC
AATCAGGTGCGACAATCTACCGATTGTATGGGAAGCCCGATGCGCCAGAGTTGTTTCTGAAACATGGCAA
AGGTAGCGTTGCCAATGATGTTACAGATGAGATGGTCAGACTAAACTGGCTGACGGAATTTATGCCTCTT
CCGACCATCAAGCATTTTATCCGTACTCCTGATGATGCATGGTTACTCACCACTGCGATCCCAGGGAAAA
CAGCATTCCAGGTATTAGAAGAATATCCTGATTCAGGTGAAAATATTGTTGATGCGCTGGCAGTGTTCCT
GCGCCGGTTGCATTCGATTCCTGTTTGTAATTGTCCTTTTAACAGCGATCGCGTATTTCGACTCGCTCAG
GCGCAATCACGAATGAATAACGGTTTGGTTGATGCGAGTGATTTTGATGACGAGCGTAATGGCTGGCCTG
TTGAACAAGTCTGGAAAGAAATGCATAAACTTTTGCCATTCTCACCGGATTCAGTCGTCACTCATGGTGA
TTTCTCACTTGATAACCTTATTTTTGACGAGGGGAAATTAATAGGTTGTATTGATGTTGGACGAGTCGGA
ATCGCAGACCGATACCAGGATCTTGCCATCCTATGGAACTGCCTCGGTGAGTTTTCTCCTTCATTACAGA
AACGGCTTTTTCAAAAATATGGTATTGATAATCCTGATATGAATAAATTGCAGTTTCATTTGATGCTCGA
TGAGTTTTTCTGATTTTTTTTAAGGCAGTTATTGGTGCCCTTAAACGCCTGGTTGCTACGCCTGAATAAG
TGATAATAAGCGGATGAATGGCAGAAATTCGATGATAAGCTGTCAAACATGATGT
[125 nt withheld, positions 2366-2490]
C
[91 nt withheld, positions 2492-2582]
AGGGTGATGGTTCACGTAGTGGGCCAGCGCCCTGATAGACGGTTTTTCGCCCTTTGACGTTGGAGTCCAC
GTTCTTT
[37 nt withheld, positions 2660-2696]
ACCCTATCTCGGTCTATTCTTTTGATTTATAAGGGATTTTGCCGATTTCGGCCTATTGGTTAAAAAATGA
GCTGATTTAACAAAAATTTAACGCGAATTTTAACAAAATATTAAC
Features (pLannotate 1.2.2; 11 found; start..end, strand, type, name):
     42..89      +  promoter       EM7 promoter: synthetic bacterial promoter&nbsp
    143..161     +  promoter       SP6 promoter: promoter for bacteriophage SP6 RNA polymerase
    168..224     -  misc_feature   MCS: pUC18/19 multiple cloning site
    227..245     -  promoter       T7 promoter: promoter for bacteriophage T7 RNA polymerase
    248..405     +  CDS            lacZα (fragment): LacZα fragment of β-galactosidase; lacZ fragment
    411..501     -  misc_feature   bom (fragment): basis of mobility region from pBR322
    632..1220    -  rep_origin     ori: high-copy-number ColE1/pMB1/pBR322/pUC origin of replication
   1335..1437    +  promoter       cat promoter: promoter of the E. coli cat gene encoding chloramphenicol acetyltransferase
   1438..2251    +  CDS            KanR (fragment): aminoglycoside phosphotransferase; aph(3')-Ia; confers resistance to kanamycin in bacteria or G418 (Geneticin®) in eukaryotes
   2339..2356    -  promoter       tet promoter (fragment): E. coli promoter for tetracycline efflux protein gene
   2367..11      +  rep_origin     f1 ori (across the origin) (sequence partly withheld): f1 bacteriophage origin of replication; arrow indicates direction of (+) strand synthesis
