[The description below was written by a language model from this plasmid's Addgene catalogue record and pLannotate feature annotations shown in this document.]
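Description:
Alpha1 is an empty GoldenBraid 2.0 alpha-level destination vector, built in-house on a small ColE1 backbone derived from pBluescript SK. It is a high-copy E. coli plasmid: the annotated features include a ColE1/pUC-type origin with a fragment of the adjacent bom region, an f1 phage origin that allows single-stranded DNA production, and an aph(3')-Ia kanamycin resistance gene placed downstream of a cat promoter. The catalogue gives the backbone as 2,326 bp, while both the depositor sequence and the repository's sequencing result are 2,811 nt and carry the same eleven features, offset by only a few bases. The difference presumably reflects the GB2.0 cassette and other additions, though the record does not say so.

The cloning region consists of an EM7 bacterial promoter followed by SP6 and T7 phage promoters flanking a pUC-type multiple cloning site and a lacZα fragment. This arrangement is consistent with a replaceable lacZα selection cassette of the kind used for blue/white screening in Golden Gate-style systems, although the Type IIS sites themselves are not annotated in the feature tables. According to the depositor, this is a BsaI entry vector: standardised GoldenBraid parts are assembled into it using BsaI to form a transcriptional unit, and the assembled unit or units can then be released with BsmBI for transfer into omega-level vectors. This enables the alternating, iterative build-up of multigene constructs.

The plasmid carries no eukaryotic promoter, reporter or marker of its own. Its listing under mammalian, insect and bacterial expression reflects the hosts of the units assembled in it. The associated work concerns multiplex luciferase reporter assays.
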