Addgene plasmid #118044: Alpha1
Purpose: (Empty Backbone) GoldenBraid2.0 Alpha 1 destination vector
Depositing lab: Koen Venken. Depositing organization: Baylor College of Medicine. Publication: Examining multiple cellular pathways at once using multiplex hextuple luciferase assaying. Sarrion-Perdigones A, Chang L, Gonzalez Y, Gallego-Flores T, Young DW, Venken KJT. Nat Commun. 2019 Dec 13;10(1):5710. doi: 10.1038/s41467-019-13651-y. PubMed 31836712.
Backbone
  Vector backbone: ColE1 vector Alpha1
  Backbone manufacturer: Self made; Derived from pBluescriptSK
  Backbone size (bp): 2326
  Modifications to backbone: Kanamycin Resistance; GB2.0 Alpha1 cassette
  Vector type: Mammalian Expression, Bacterial Expression, Insect Expression, Synthetic Biology ; Assembly of GB2.0 transcriptional units
Growth in bacteria
  Bacterial resistance: Kanamycin, 50 μg/mL
  Growth temperature: 37°C
  Growth strain: DH5alpha
  Copy number: High Copy
Gene/Insert
  Cloning method: Restriction Enzyme
  Sequencing primers: 5′ aat gag ctg att taa caa aaa ttt aac gcg; 3′ ctt ttt acg gtt cct ggc ctt ttg
Terms and licenses: Academic/Nonprofit Terms; Industry Terms: Not Available to Industry
Depositor comments: This is a BsaI GB2.0 Alpha entry vector. Any assembled unit(s) can be released with BsmBI for further cloning into Omega level vectors.
How to cite: Alpha1 was a gift from Koen Venken (Addgene plasmid # 118044 ; http://n2t.net/addgene:118044 ; RRID:Addgene_118044)
